>Addgene plasmid #171909 | pStA0::SPLc17-RBSc21 | addgene full sequence | sequence record 354633 | Addgene NGS Result
AAAACGAAAGGCCCAGTCTTTCGACTGAGCCTTTCGTTTTATTTGATGCCCGAAAGGGCCTCGTGATACG
CCTATTTTTATAGGTTAATGTCATGATAATAATGGTTTCTTAGACGTCAGGTGGCACTTTTCGGGGAAAT
GTGCGCGGAACCCCTATTTGTTTATTTTTCTAAATACATTCAAATATGTATCCGCTCATGAGACAATAAC
CCTGATAAATGCTTCAATAATATTGAAAAAGGAAGAGTATGAGTATTCAACATTTCCGTGTCGCCCTTAT
TCCCTTTTTTGCGGCATTTTGCCTTCCTGTTTTTGCTCACCCAGAAACGCTGGTGAAAGTAAAAGATGCT
GAAGATCAGTTGGGTGCACGAGTGGGTTACATCGAACTGGATCTCAACAGCGGTAAGATCCTTGAGAGTT
TTCGCCCCGAAGAACGTTTTCCAATGATGAGCACTTTTAAAGTTCTGCTATGTGGCGCGGTATTATCCCG
TATTGACGCCGGGCAAGAGCAACTCGGTCGCCGCATACACTATTCTCAGAATGACTTGGTTGAGTACTCA
CCAGTCACAGAAAAGCATCTTACGGATGGCATGACAGTAAGAGAATTATGCAGTGCTGCCATAACCATGA
GTGATAACACTGCGGCCAACTTACTTCTGACAACGATCGGAGGACCGAAGGAGCTAACCGCTTTTTTGCA
CAACATGGGGGATCATGTAACTCGCCTTGATCGTTGGGAACCGGAGCTGAATGAAGCCATACCAAACGAC
GAGCGTGACACCACGATGCCTGTAGCAATGGCAACAACGTTGCGCAAACTATTAACTGGCGAACTACTTA
CTCTAGCTTCCCGGCAACAATTAATAGACTGGATGGAGGCGGATAAAGTTGCAGGACCACTTCTGCGCTC
GGCCCTTCCGGCTGGCTGGTTTATTGCTGATAAATCTGGAGCCGGTGAGCGTGGGTCCCGCGGTATCATT
GCAGCACTGGGGCCAGATGGTAAGCCCTCCCGTATCGTAGTTATCTACACGACGGGGAGTCAGGCAACTA
TGGATGAACGAAATAGACAGATCGCTGAGATAGGTGCCTCACTGATTAAGCATTGGTAACTGTCAGACCA
AGTTTACTCATATATACTTTAGATTGATTTAAAACTTCATTTTTAATTTAAAAGGATCTAGGTGAAGATC
CTTTTTGATAATCTCATGACCAAAATCCCTTAACGTGAGTTTTCGTTCCACTGAGCGTCAGACCCCGTAG
AAAAGATCAAAGGATCTTCTTGAGATCCTTTTTTTCTGCGCGTAATCTGCTGCTTGCAAACAAAAAAACC
ACCGCTACCAGCGGTGGTTTGTTTGCCGGATCAAGAGCTACCAACTCTTTTTCCGAAGGTAACTGGCTTC
AGCAGAGCGCAGATACCAAATACTGTTCTTCTAGTGTAGCCGTAGTTAGGCCACCACTTCAAGAACTCTG
TAGCACCGCCTACATACCTCGCTCTGCTAATCCTGTTACCAGTGGCTGCTGCCAGTGGCGATAAGTCGTG
TCTTACCGGGTTGGACTCAAGACGATAGTTACCGGATAAGGCGCAGCGGTCGGGCTGAACGGGGGGTTCG
TGCACACAGCCCAGCTTGGAGCGAACGACCTACACCGAACTGAGATACCTACAGCGTGAGCTATGAGAAA
GCGCCACGCTTCCCGAAGGGAGAAAGGCGGACAGGTATCCGGTAAGCGGCAGGGTCGGAACAGGAGAGCG
CACGAGGGAGCTTCCAGGGGGAAACGCCTGGTATCTTTATAGTCCTGTCGGGTTTCGCCACCTCTGACTT
GAGCGTCGATTTTTGTGATGCTCGTCAGGGGGGCGGAGCCTATGGAAAAACGCCAGCAACGCGGCCTTTT
TACGGTTCCTGGCCTTTTGCTGGCCTTTTGCTCACATGTTCTTTCCTGCGTTATCCCCTGATTCTGTGGA
TAACCGTATTACCGCCTTTGAGTGAGCTGATACCGCTCGCCGCAGCCGAACGACCGAGCGCCTTGGACTC
CTGTTGATAGATCCAGTAATGACCTCAGAACTCCATCTGGATTTGTTCAGAACGCTCGGTTGCCGCCGGG
CGTTTTTTATTGGTGAGAATCCAGTGTGGCTCTTCACAGCCCCTAAGCTTTGACACGCAGAGAACACAAC
CCTATAATGATTCGTACGAAAGATTTACGAAAGGAGGTTGGTTATGTGAAGAGCGTAAGACCTCTAGGGC
GGCGGATTTGTCCTACTCAGGAGAGCGTTCACCGACAAACAACAGAT
Features (pLannotate 1.2.2; 5 found; start..end, strand, type, name):
    144..248     +  promoter       AmpR promoter: bla
    249..1109    +  CDS            AmpR: β-lactamase; bla; confers resistance to ampicillin, carbenicillin, and related antibiotics
   1280..1868    +  rep_origin     ori: high-copy-number ColE1/pMB1/pBR322/pUC origin of replication
   2026..2120    +  terminator     lambda t0 terminator: transcription terminator from phage lambda
   2246..45      -  terminator     rrnB T1 terminator (across the origin): Escherichia coli rrnB; transcription terminator T1 from the E. coli rrnB gene
