[The description below was written by a language model from this plasmid's Addgene catalogue record and pLannotate feature annotations shown in this document.]
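Description:
pStA0::SPLc17-RBSc21 is a small (about 2.3 kb) synthetic-biology part plasmid that stores a synthetic promoter, SPLc17, together with a synthetic ribosome-binding site, RBSc21, in the pStA0 backbone. It comes from a combinatorial assembly platform developed for building genetically stable metabolic pathways in cyanobacteria. In that context it most plausibly serves as a storage or donor vector for one promoter–RBS combination from a library of expression-control elements, rather than as an expression construct in its own right. The record lists no coding sequence, reporter or tag as part of the insert. It also does not state the cloning method or the strength and host specificity of the promoter and RBS.

The plasmid is maintained in E. coli at high copy through a ColE1/pUC-type origin of replication. Selection is with ampicillin, via the bla β-lactamase gene driven by its native AmpR promoter. Besides these maintenance elements, automated annotation finds only two transcription terminators: the phage lambda t0 terminator and, on the opposite strand and spanning the numbering origin of the circular sequence, the E. coli rrnB T1 terminator. Terminators placed this way typically insulate a cloning site from read-through transcription into or out of the backbone. The short unannotated stretches around them, such as the gap between the two terminators, are the likely location of the SPLc17-RBSc21 insert. However, the feature table does not annotate the promoter or RBS, so their exact position and orientation cannot be confirmed from the record. No cyanobacterial replication origin, homology arms or other selection marker are annotated.
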