Addgene plasmid #171909: pStA0::SPLc17-RBSc21
Purpose: Promoter SPLc17 and RBSc21 in pStA0
Depositing lab: John Heap. Depositing organization: Imperial College London. Publication: Combinatorial assembly platform enabling engineering of genetically stable metabolic pathways in cyanobacteria. Taylor GM, Hitchcock A, Heap JT. Nucleic Acids Res. 2021 Dec 2;49(21):e123. doi: 10.1093/nar/gkab791. PubMed 34554258.
Backbone
  Vector backbone: pStA0
  Vector type: Synthetic Biology
Growth in bacteria
  Bacterial resistance: Ampicillin, 100 μg/mL
  Growth temperature: 37°C
  Growth strain: DH5alpha
  Copy number: High Copy
Gene/Insert
  Gene/Insert name: Promoter SPLc17 and RBSc21
  Species: Synthetic
  Mutation: N/A
  Cloning method: Unknown
Terms and licenses: Academic/Nonprofit Terms; Industry Terms: Not Available to Industry
Depositor comments: Please visit https://www.biorxiv.org/content/10.1101/2020.03.11.983833v1 for bioRxiv preprint.
How to cite: pStA0::SPLc17-RBSc21 was a gift from John Heap (Addgene plasmid # 171909 ; http://n2t.net/addgene:171909 ; RRID:Addgene_171909)
